>Addgene plasmid #230607 | AiP1252 - pAAV-AiE2103m-minBG-FlpO-WPRE-HGHpA | addgene full sequence | sequence record 466227 | Addgene NGS Result
TTTTACTCTTCTCTCCTTGTGGCTACTCCCTTCCACTGCCACCGCCACTTCCTGTCTTATCCAGGCAATC
ATCCAGATTTGTGCAAACAAGAGTTTTCACAAGTGAACTCTTCCAACTAGATCTTTAGGCAAATTACTTC
AGCAATAACTTTTAAATCAAATTAATATCTCAAACCTAAACATTCTACAGGCCATGGGGTTAACCTGAAA
ACTCAACAGTACCTTTTAATGTTCTGGCTAGATCTGAAACTCACGTTTTAGTAAAATAAAATCATTAGTT
GGTATACCCTACATAATAGAATTGTTTTTTTATTCTACATTAACTTCAGAGCCTCTTCTGAAATATAATG
ATGTCTTTCATGCTTTATTGTGATTAATACAAAAACTGGATTAAACATATCCATATACAACTTCTTGGCT
TCATATTAGGCCTGAATGCAGAACTGGCAGCACATAGCAGAACAATTACCAACAGAAAAGTCCCCTTTTT
CAAAGTTCATTTTGTGTTTCCCTTTCATTACACAAAAGATTAGATAACAAAGAGTTTTCTTTGCTACAAA
AAATTATCTTTCTTCAGCATTATAACTGATGGAGAAAATTACTTTGGTGAAAATGAAAATAGAAAGCATA
AGTGTTAATAGATGAATTCATATCTAATTATCTACTTCTCGCTTGCAAAAAAAGAAATAGTGGGATACTT
AAGTTAAAATGTTCTGCCCAGAAATCAAAGACGAGCTCGGGCTGGGCATAAAAGTCAGGGCAGAGCCATC
TATTGCTTACATTTGCTTCTGGCGTGGCCACCATGGCTCCTAAGAAGAAGAGGAAGGTGATGAGCCAGTT
CGACATCCTGTGCAAGACCCCCCCCAAGGTGCTGGTGCGGCAGTTCGTGGAGAGATTCGAGAGGCCCAGC
GGCGAGAAGATCGCCAGCTGTGCCGCCGAGCTGACCTACCTGTGCTGGATGATCACCCACAACGGCACCG
CCATCAAGAGGGCCACCTTCATGAGCTACAACACCATCATCAGCAACAGCCTGAGCTTCGACATCGTGAA
CAAGAGCCTGCAGTTCAAGTACAAGACCCAGAAGGCCACCATCCTGGAGGCCAGCCTGAAGAAGCTGATC
CCCGCCTGGGAGTTCACCATCATCCCTTACAACGGCCAGAAGCACCAGAGCGACATCACCGACATCGTGT
CCAGCCTGCAGCTGCAGTTCGAGAGCAGCGAGGAGGCCGACAAGGGCAACAGCCACAGCAAGAAGATGCT
GAAGGCCCTGCTGTCCGAGGGCGAGAGCATCTGGGAGATCACCGAGAAGATCCTGAACAGCTTCGAGTAC
ACCAGCAGGTTCACCAAGACCAAGACCCTGTACCAGTTCCTGTTCCTGGCCACATTCATCAACTGCGGCA
GGTTCAGCGACATCAAGAACGTGGACCCCAAGAGCTTCAAGCTGGTGCAGAACAAGTACCTGGGCGTGAT
CATTCAGTGCCTGGTGACCGAGACCAAGACAAGCGTGTCCAGGCACATCTACTTTTTCAGCGCCAGAGGC
AGGATCGACCCCCTGGTGTACCTGGACGAGTTCCTGAGGAACAGCGAGCCCGTGCTGAAGAGAGTGAACA
GGACCGGCAACAGCAGCAGCAACAAGCAGGAGTACCAGCTGCTGAAGGACAACCTGGTGCGCAGCTACAA
CAAGGCCCTGAAGAAGAACGCCCCCTACCCCATCTTCGCTATCAAGAACGGCCCTAAGAGCCACATCGGC
AGGCACCTGATGACCAGCTTTCTGAGCATGAAGGGCCTGACCGAGCTGACAAACGTGGTGGGCAACTGGA
GCGACAAGAGGGCCTCCGCCGTGGCCAGGACCACCTACACCCACCAGATCACCGCCATCCCCGACCACTA
CTTCGCCCTGGTGTCCAGGTACTACGCCTACGACCCCATCAGCAAGGAGATGATCGCCCTGAAGGACGAG
ACCAACCCCATCGAGGAGTGGCAGCACATCGAGCAGCTGAAGGGCAGCGCCGAGGGCAGCATCAGATACC
CCGCCTGGAACGGCATCATCAGCCAGGAGGTGCTGGACTACCTGAGCAGCTACATCAACAGGCGGATCTG
AGAATTCGATATCAAGCTTATCGATAATCAACCTCTGGATTACAAAATTTGTGAAAGATTGACTGGTATT
CTTAACTATGTTGCTCCTTTTACGCTATGTGGATACGCTGCTTTAATGCCTTTGTATCATGCTATTGCTT
CCCGTATGGCTTTCATTTTCTCCTCCTTGTATAAATCCTGGTTGCTGTCTCTTTATGAGGAGTTGTGGCC
CGTTGTCAGGCAACGTGGCGTGGTGTGCACTGTGTTTGCTGACGCAACCCCCACTGGTTGGGGCATTGCC
ACCACCTGTCAGCTCCTTTCCGGGACTTTCGCTTTCCCCCTCCCTATTGCCACGGCGGAACTCATCGCCG
CCTGCCTTGCCCGCTGCTGGACAGGGGCTCGGCTGTTGGGCACTGACAATTCCGTGGTGTTGTCGGGGAA
ATCATCGTCCTTTCCTTGGCTGCTCGCCTATGTTGCCACCTGGATTCTGCGCGGGACGTCCTTCTGCTAC
GTCCCTTCGGCCCTCAATCCAGCGGACCTTCCTTCCCGCGGCCTGCTGCCGGCTCTGCGGCCTCTTCCGC
GTCTTCGCCTTCGCCCTCAGACGAGTCGGATCTCCCTTTGGGCCGCCTCCCCGCATCGATACCGAGCGCT
GCTCGAGAGATCTACGGGTGGCATCCCTGTGACCCCTCCCCAGTGCCTCTCCTGGCCCTGGAAGTTGCCA
CTCCAGTGCCCACCAGCCTTGTCCTAATAAAATTAAGTTGCATCATTTTGTCTGACTAGGTGTCCTTCTA
TAATATTATGGGGTGGAGGGGGGTGGTATGGAGCAAGGGGCAAGTTGGGAAGACAACCTGTAGGGCCTGC
GGGGTCTATTGGGAACCAAGCTGGAGTGCAGTGGCACAATCTTGGCTCACTGCAATCTCCGCCTCCTGGG
TTCAAGCGATTCTCCTGCCTCAGCCTCCCGAGTTGTTGGGATTCCAGGCATGCATGACCAGGCTCAGCTA
ATTTTTGTTTTTTTGGTAGAGACGGGGTTTCACCATATTGGCCAGGCTGGTCTCCAACTCCTAATCTCAG
GTGATCTACCCACCTTGGCCTCCCAAATTGCTGGGATTACAGGCGTGAACCACTGCTCCCTTCCCTGTCC
TTCTGATTTTGTAGGTAACCACGTGCGGACCGAGCGGCCGCAGGAACCCCTAGTGATGGAGTTGGCCACT
CCCTCTCTGCGCGCTCGCTCGCTCACTGAGGCCGGGCGACCAAAGGTCGCCCGACGCCCGGGCTTTGCCC
GGGCGGCCTCAGTGAGCGAGCGAGCGCGCAGCTGCCTGCAGGGGCGCCTGATGCGGTATTTTCTCCTTAC
GCATCTGTGCGGTATTTCACACCGCATA
[95 nt withheld, positions 3459-3553]
T
[46 nt withheld, positions 3555-3600]
C
[141 nt withheld, positions 3602-3742]
CCTTTGACGTTGGAGTCCACGTTCTTT
[37 nt withheld, positions 3770-3806]
ACTCTATCTCGGGCTATTCTTTTGATTTATAAGGGATTTTGCCGATTTCGGTCTATTGGTTAAAAAATGA
GCTGATTTAACAAAAATTTAACGCGAATTTTAACAAAATATTAACGTTTACAATTTTATGGTGCACTCTC
AGTACAATCTGCTCTGATGCCGCATAGTTAAGCCAGCCCCGACACCCGCCAACACCCGCTGACGCGCCCT
GACGGGCTTGTCTGCTCCCGGCATCCGCTTACAGACAAGCTGTGACCGTCTCCGGGAGCTGCATGTGTCA
GAGGTTTTCACCGTCATCACCGAAACGCGCGAGACGAAAGGGCCTCGTGATACGCCTATTTTTATAGGTT
AATGTCATGATAATAATGGTTTCTTAGACGTCAGGTGGCACTTTTCGGGGAAATGTGCGCGGAACCCCTA
TTTGTTTATTTTTCTAAATACATTCAAATATGTATCCGCTCATGAGACAATAACCCTGATAAATGCTTCA
ATAATATTGAAAAAGGAAGAGTATGAGTATTCAACATTTCCGTGTCGCCCTTATTCCCTTTTTTGCGGCA
TTTTGCCTTCCTGTTTTTGCTCACCCAGAAACGCTGGTGAAAGTAAAAGATGCTGAAGATCAGTTGGGTG
CACGAGTGGGTTACATCGAACTGGATCTCAACAGCGGTAAGATCCTTGAGAGTTTTCGCCCCGAAGAACG
TTTTCCAATGATGAGCACTTTTAAAGTTCTGCTATGTGGCGCGGTATTATCCCGTATTGACGCCGGGCAA
GAGCAACTCGGTCGCCGCATACACTATTCTCAGAATGACTTGGTTGAGTACTCACCAGTCACAGAAAAGC
ATCTTACGGATGGCATGACAGTAAGAGAATTATGCAGTGCTGCCATAACCATGAGTGATAACACTGCGGC
CAACTTACTTCTGACAACGATCGGAGGACCGAAGGAGCTAACCGCTTTTTTGCACAACATGGGGGATCAT
GTAACTCGCCTTGATCGTTGGGAACCGGAGCTGAATGAAGCCATACCAAACGACGAGCGTGACACCACGA
TGCCTGTAGCAATGGCAACAACGTTGCGCAAACTATTAACTGGCGAACTACTTACTCTAGCTTCCCGGCA
ACAATTAATAGACTGGATGGAGGCGGATAAAGTTGCAGGACCACTTCTGCGCTCGGCCCTTCCGGCTGGC
TGGTTTATTGCTGATAAATCTGGAGCCGGTGAGCGTGGGTCTCGCGGTATCATTGCAGCACTGGGGCCAG
ATGGTAAGCCCTCCCGTATCGTAGTTATCTACACGACGGGGAGTCAGGCAACTATGGATGAACGAAATAG
ACAGATCGCTGAGATAGGTGCCTCACTGATTAAGCATTGGTAACTGTCAGACCAAGTTTACTCATATATA
CTTTAGATTGATTTAAAACTTCATTTTTAATTTAAAAGGATCTAGGTGAAGATCCTTTTTGATAATCTCA
TGACCAAAATCCCTTAACGTGAGTTTTCGTTCCACTGAGCGTCAGACCCCGTAGAAAAGATCAAAGGATC
TTCTTGAGATCCTTTTTTTCTGCGCGTAATCTGCTGCTTGCAAACAAAAAAACCACCGCTACCAGCGGTG
GTTTGTTTGCCGGATCAAGAGCTACCAACTCTTTTTCCGAAGGTAACTGGCTTCAGCAGAGCGCAGATAC
CAAATACTGTTCTTCTAGTGTAGCCGTAGTTAGGCCACCACTTCAAGAACTCTGTAGCACCGCCTACATA
CCTCGCTCTGCTAATCCTGTTACCAGTGGCTGCTGCCAGTGGCGATAAGTCGTGTCTTACCGGGTTGGAC
TCAAGACGATAGTTACCGGATAAGGCGCAGCGGTCGGGCTGAACGGGGGGTTCGTGCACACAGCCCAGCT
TGGAGCGAACGACCTACACCGAACTGAGATACCTACAGCGTGAGCTATGAGAAAGCGCCACGCTTCCCGA
AGGGAGAAAGGCGGACAGGTATCCGGTAAGCGGCAGGGTCGGAACAGGAGAGCGCACGAGGGAGCTTCCA
GGGGGAAACGCCTGGTATCTTTATAGTCCTGTCGGGTTTCGCCACCTCTGACTTGAGCGTCGATTTTTGT
GATGCTCGTCAGGGGGGCGGAGCCTATGGAAAAACGCCAGCAACGCGGCCTTTTTACGGTTCCTGGCCTT
TTGCTGGCCTTTTGCTCACATGTCCTGCAGGCAGCTGCGCGCTCGCTCGCTCACTGAGGCCGCCCGGGCG
TCGGGCGACCTTTGGTCGCCCGGCCTCAGTGAGCGAGCGAGCGCGCAGAGAGGGAGTGGCCAACTCCATC
ACTAGGGGTTCCTGCGGCCGCACGCGTGCAAAGGATATCTGCAGTGTCACTCAAAGCTTCAGTCTGAATA
GGAAATGTCTCAACAGGTTGTAGTTAGTGATAACTTAGTCTCCAGTTAGTGATGCTGTTTTAGAAGACTT
TTAGACCTTTAGAAGAAGGAGCCTTGCTTAATAGAGTGGGTCACAAATGGAAAATTTTGATGTTTTGTGC
TCTGACCCCCATTTTTCAGTTCACTCTCCATTTCCTGTCTTTGGACACAGTATGACCAGCCAGCCTCCTT
CTCCTGCTGAAGTGCATTCTGTTTTATATTTTCAAGAGAATGATCTATGCTAGCCCAACGTTCAGTTTTG
AATCAATTGAGTTAATTTGGTATAAAAAGTAAGACAAAGTAAAGTAGAATAACAACCAGCAGACAGAAAC
TCAGGAAAAGAATGAGAAGATGAATATAGAACACTATTATACACATGTATTCCCTAGCAATCACTAGACA
ATGTCCAAAGCTCTACAATAGTGTGGCAAGACTCTACAAGAGCCAGAAAACACAATTCTAAAGAGCTGAA
CACAAACATCAGCACCATGAGCGATGGAGGAACCAAGTGTTTCTTTGAGATGCTAGTAGAGTGAAGACAT
ACCAGCAAACATCACAAAAATGTAAAATAAGTTGCAGGGGTGGGCAGGACTTTAGGGATTTTGATTGTTG
GTTATTGCTTTTTCTGAAATACTTAAAAGAATGACTTAAAATTCCTGTTCATTGCACATTGTTTCTGGGC
TGAGTGTGTACATTTCTACATGTGATATAGGGTCTCAGAAACACTTCCAGGACACTGTACACCTTTCAGT
TTGGTATTTATCCATGGAATTTTAATTGAGAAAAAC
Features (pLannotate 1.2.2; 14 found; start..end, strand, type, name):
    803..2101    +  CDS            FLPo: nuclear-targeted site-specific recombinase FLPo is a mouse codon-optimized fusion between the SV40 nuclear localization signal and a thermostable version of the Saccharomyces cerevisiae site-specific recombinase FLP. Recombination occurs at FRT sequences.
   2102..2126    +  misc_feature   MCS (fragment): pBluescript multiple cloning site
   2126..2714    +  misc_feature   WPRE: woodchuck hepatitis virus posttranscriptional regulatory element
   2746..3222    +  polyA_signal   hGH poly(A) signal: human growth hormone polyadenylation signal
   3262..3402    +  repeat_region  AAV2 ITR: inverted terminal repeat of adeno-associated virus serotype 2 inverted
   3407..3458    -  misc_feature   bom (fragment): basis of mobility region from pBR322
   3477..3932    +  rep_origin     f1 ori (sequence partly withheld): f1 bacteriophage origin of replication; arrow indicates direction of (+) strand synthesis
   3933..3982    -  misc_feature   bom (fragment): basis of mobility region from pBR322
   4084..4119    -  CDS            rop (fragment): Rop protein, which maintains plasmids at low copy number; rop
   4214..4318    +  promoter       AmpR promoter: bla
   4319..5179    +  CDS            AmpR: β-lactamase; bla; confers resistance to ampicillin, carbenicillin, and related antibiotics
   5350..5938    +  rep_origin     ori: high-copy-number ColE1/pMB1/pBR322/pUC origin of replication
   6011..6038    +  repeat_region  AAV2 ITR (fragment): inverted terminal repeat of adeno-associated virus serotype 2 inverted
   6067..6094    +  repeat_region  AAV2 ITR (fragment): inverted terminal repeat of adeno-associated virus serotype 2 inverted
