[The description below was written by a language model from this plasmid's Addgene catalogue record and pLannotate feature annotations shown in this document.]
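Description:
AiP1252 - pAAV-AiE2103m-minBG-FlpO-WPRE-HGHpA is an adeno-associated virus transfer plasmid built on a pAAV2 backbone, intended for packaging into recombinant AAV and delivery to brain tissue. In bacteria it is maintained through a high-copy ColE1/pUC-type origin and selected with ampicillin via the β-lactamase gene and its native promoter. An f1 phage origin and small remnants of pBR322 bom and rop sequences are also present in the backbone. The expression cassette is flanked by AAV2 inverted terminal repeats, which provide the signals for genome replication and encapsidation. The automated annotation detects one full-length ITR downstream of the cassette, while the other ITR appears only as two short fragments, which may reflect the difficulty of sequencing or annotating these structured repeats.

The payload is FLPo, a mouse codon-optimized, thermostable Flp recombinase fused to an SV40 nuclear localization signal, which catalyses recombination at FRT sites. According to the catalogue fields, its transcription is driven by a minimal beta-globin promoter (minBG) placed under the control of the AiE2103m enhancer. Neither element is called out in the feature table, though they presumably lie in the unannotated region upstream of the coding sequence. A minimal promoter has little activity alone, so expression depends on the enhancer, which is described as designed to direct transgene expression in specific populations of brain cells; the record does not state which populations. A WPRE and the human growth hormone polyadenylation signal follow the coding sequence to enhance transcript stability and processing. The vector belongs to a suite of enhancer AAVs for genetic access to cortical cell types, and would typically be combined with Flp-dependent reporter or effector alleles or viruses.
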