Addgene plasmid #230607: AiP1252 - pAAV-AiE2103m-minBG-FlpO-WPRE-HGHpA
Purpose: AiE2103m is an enhancer sequence, designed to drive AAV-mediated transgene expression in specific populations of brain cells
Depositing lab: Allen Institute for Brain Science & Bosiljka Tasic. Depositing organization: Allen Institute. Publication: A suite of enhancer AAVs and transgenic mouse lines for genetic access to cortical cell types. Ben-Simon Y, Hooper M, Narayan S, Daigle TL, Dwivedi D, Way SW, Oster A, Stafford DA, Mich JK, Taormina MJ, Martinez RA, Opitz-Araya X, Roth JR, Alexander JR, Allen S, Amster A, Arbuckle J, Ayala A, Baker PM, Bakken TE, Barcelli T, Barta S, Bendrick J, Bertagnolli D, Bielstein C, Bishwakarma P, Bowlus J, Boyer G, Brouner K, Casian B, Casper T, Chakka AB, Chakrabarty R, Chance RK, Chavan S, Clark M, Colbert K, Collman F, Daniel S, Departee M, DiValentin P, Donadio N, Dotson N, Egdorf T, Fliss T, Gabitto M, Garcia J, Gary A, Gasperini M, Gloe J, Goldy J, Gore BB, Graybuck L, Greisman N, Haeseleer F, Halterman C, Haradon Z, Hastings SD, Helback O, Ho W, Hockemeyer D, Huang C, Huff S, Hunker A, Johansen N, Jones D, Juneau Z, Kalmbach B, Kannan M, Khem S, Kussick E, Kutsal R, Larsen R, Lee C, Lee AY, Leibly M, Lenz GH, Li S, Liang E, Lusk N, Madigan Z, Malloy J, Malone J, McCue R, Melchor J, Mollenkopf T, Moosman S, Morin E, Newman D, Ng L, Ngo K, Omstead V, Otto S, Oyama A, Pena N, Pham T, Phillips E, Pom CA, Potekhina L, Ransford S, Ray PL, Rette D, Reynoldson C, Rimorin C, Rocha D, Ruiz A, Sanchez REA, Sawyer L, Sedeno-Cortes A, Sevigny JP, Shapovalova N, Shepard N, Shulga L, Sigler AR, Siverts L, Soliman S, Somasundaram S, Staats B, Stewart K, Szelenyi E, Tieu M, Trader C, Tran A, van Velthoven CTJ, Walker M, Wang Y, Weed N, Wirthlin M, Wood T, Wynalda B, Yao Z, Zhou T, Ariza J, Dee N, Reding M, Ronellenfitch K, Mufti S, Sunkin SM, Smith KA, Esposito L, Waters J, Thyagarajan B, Yao S, Lein ES, Zeng H, Levi BP, Ngai J, Ting JT, Tasic B. Cell. 2025 May 16:S0092-8674(25)00513-6. doi: 10.1016/j.cell.2025.05.002. PubMed 40403729.
Backbone
  Vector backbone: pAAV2
  Vector type: AAV
Growth in bacteria
  Bacterial resistance: Ampicillin, 100 μg/mL
  Growth temperature: 37°C
  Growth strain: NEB Stable
  Copy number: High Copy
Gene/Insert
  Gene/Insert name: FlpO
  Species: Synthetic
  Promoter: minBG
  Cloning method: Restriction Enzyme; 5′ cloning site MluI (unknown if destroyed); 3′ cloning site AflII (unknown if destroyed)
Terms and licenses: Academic/Nonprofit Terms; Industry Terms: Not Available to Industry
How to cite: AiP1252 - pAAV-AiE2103m-minBG-FlpO-WPRE-HGHpA was a gift from Allen Institute for Brain Science & Bosiljka Tasic (Addgene plasmid # 230607 ; http://n2t.net/addgene:230607 ; RRID:Addgene_230607)
